LOCUS       Exported 7714 bp ds-DNA circular SYN 12-MAY-2021
DEFINITION  PiggybacTransposon-based tunable and temporal expression control of
            SARS-CoV2 N and mCherry.
ACCESSION   .
VERSION     .
KEYWORDS    XLone-BSD SARS-CoV2 N P2A mCherry
SOURCE      synthetic DNA construct
  ORGANISM  synthetic DNA construct
REFERENCE   1 (bases 1 to 7714)
  TITLE     Inducible COVID19 SARS-CoV2 Nucleocapsid Expressing Plasmid in
            Mammalian Cells
  JOURNAL   Unpublished
REFERENCE   2 (bases 1 to 7714)
  AUTHORS   .
  TITLE     Direct Submission
  JOURNAL   Exported May 12, 2021 from SnapGene Server 1.1.58
            http://www.snapgene.com
FEATURES             Location/Qualifiers
     source          1..7714
                     /organism="synthetic DNA construct"
                     /mol_type="other DNA"
     promoter        9..376
                     /label=TRE3GS promoter
                     /note="3rd-generation Tet-responsive promoter that can be
                     activated by binding of Tet-On(R) 3G, modified to eliminate
                     binding sites for endogenous mammalian transcription
                     factors"
     protein_bind    17..35
                     /gene="tetO"
                     /label=tet operator
                     /bound_moiety="tetracycline repressor TetR"
                     /note="bacterial operator O2 for the tetR and tetA genes"
     protein_bind    53..71
                     /gene="tetO"
                     /label=tet operator
                     /bound_moiety="tetracycline repressor TetR"
                     /note="bacterial operator O2 for the tetR and tetA genes"
     protein_bind    89..107
                     /gene="tetO"
                     /label=tet operator
                     /bound_moiety="tetracycline repressor TetR"
                     /note="bacterial operator O2 for the tetR and tetA genes"
     protein_bind    125..143
                     /gene="tetO"
                     /label=tet operator
                     /bound_moiety="tetracycline repressor TetR"
                     /note="bacterial operator O2 for the tetR and tetA genes"
     protein_bind    161..179
                     /gene="tetO"
                     /label=tet operator
                     /bound_moiety="tetracycline repressor TetR"
                     /note="bacterial operator O2 for the tetR and tetA genes"
     protein_bind    197..215
                     /gene="tetO"
                     /label=tet operator
                     /bound_moiety="tetracycline repressor TetR"
                     /note="bacterial operator O2 for the tetR and tetA genes"
     protein_bind    233..251
                     /gene="tetO"
                     /label=tet operator
                     /bound_moiety="tetracycline repressor TetR"
                     /note="bacterial operator O2 for the tetR and tetA genes"
     CDS             1679..1735
                     /codon_start=1
                     /product="2A peptide from porcine teschovirus-1
                     polyprotein"
                     /label=P2A
                     /note="Eukaryotic ribosomes fail to insert a peptide bond
                     between the Gly and Pro residues, yielding separate
                     polypeptides."
                     /translation="ATNFSLLKQAGDVEENPGP"
     CDS             1739..1762
                     /codon_start=1
                     /product="FLAG(R) epitope tag, followed by an enterokinase
                     cleavage site"
                     /label=FLAG
                     /translation="DYKDDDDK"
     CDS             1763..2470
                     /codon_start=1
                     /product="monomeric derivative of DsRed fluorescent protein
                     (Shaner et al., 2004)"
                     /label=mCherry
                     /note="mammalian codon-optimized"
                     /translation="VSKGEEDNMAIIKEFMRFKVHMEGSVNGHEFEIEGEGEGRPYEGT
                     QTAKLKVTKGGPLPFAWDILSPQFMYGSKAYVKHPADIPDYLKLSFPEGFKWERVMNFE
                     DGGVVTVTQDSSLQDGEFIYKVKLRGTNFPSDGPVMQKKTMGWEASSERMYPEDGALKG
                     EIKQRLKLKDGGHYDAEVKTTYKAKKPVQLPGAYNVNIKLDITSHNEDYTIVEQYERAE
                     GRHSTGGMDELYK"
     primer_bind     complement(1905..1923)
                     /label=mCherry-R
                     /note="mCherry, reverse primer"
     primer_bind     2173..2192
                     /label=mCherry-F
                     /note="mCherry, forward primer"
     polyA_signal    2676..2810
                     /label=SV40 poly(A) signal
                     /note="SV40 polyadenylation signal"
     repeat_region   3086..3120
                     /label=piggyBac left (5') inverted repeat
                     /note="piggyBac transposon-specific inverted terminal
                     repeat sequence (ITR)"
     primer_bind     complement(3131..3148)
                     /label=M13 Forward
                     /note="In lacZ gene. Also called M13-F20 or M13 (-21)
                     Forward"
     primer_bind     complement(3131..3147)
                     /label=M13 fwd
                     /note="common sequencing primer, one of multiple similar
                     variants"
     primer_bind     complement(3140..3162)
                     /label=M13/pUC Forward
                     /note="In lacZ gene"
     primer_bind     complement(3356..3375)
                     /label=pRS-marker
                     /note="pRS vectors, use to sequence yeast selectable
                     marker"
     primer_bind     3475..3497
                     /label=pGEX 3'
                     /note="pGEX vectors, reverse primer"
     primer_bind     complement(3535..3553)
                     /label=pBRforEco
                     /note="pBR322 vectors, upsteam of EcoRI site, forward
                     primer"
     promoter        3621..3725
                     /gene="bla"
                     /label=AmpR promoter
     CDS             3726..4586
                     /codon_start=1
                     /gene="bla"
                     /product="beta-lactamase"
                     /label=AmpR
                     /note="confers resistance to ampicillin, carbenicillin, and
                     related antibiotics"
                     /translation="MSIQHFRVALIPFFAAFCLPVFAHPETLVKVKDAEDQLGARVGYI
                     ELDLNSGKILESFRPEERFPMMSTFKVLLCGAVLSRIDAGQEQLGRRIHYSQNDLVEYS
                     PVTEKHLTDGMTVRELCSAAITMSDNTAANLLLTTIGGPKELTAFLHNMGDHVTRLDRW
                     EPELNEAIPNDERDTTMPVAMATTLRKLLTGELLTLASRQQLIDWMEADKVAGPLLRSA
                     LPAGWFIADKSGAGERGSRGIIAALGPDGKPSRIVVIYTTGSQATMDERNRQIAEIGAS
                     LIKHW"
     primer_bind     complement(3944..3963)
                     /label=Amp-R
                     /note="Ampicillin resistance gene, reverse primer"
     rep_origin      4757..5345
                     /direction=RIGHT
                     /label=ori
                     /note="high-copy-number ColE1/pMB1/pBR322/pUC origin of
                     replication"
     primer_bind     5246..5265
                     /label=pBR322ori-F
                     /note="pBR322 origin, forward primer"
     primer_bind     5499..5516
                     /label=L4440
                     /note="L4440 vector, forward primer"
     protein_bind    5633..5654
                     /label=CAP binding site
                     /bound_moiety="E. coli catabolite activator protein"
                     /note="CAP binding activates transcription in the presence
                     of cAMP."
     promoter        5669..5699
                     /label=lac promoter
                     /note="promoter for the E. coli lac operon"
     protein_bind    5707..5723
                     /label=lac operator
                     /bound_moiety="lac repressor encoded by lacI"
                     /note="The lac repressor binds to the lac operator to
                     inhibit transcription in E. coli. This inhibition can be
                     relieved by adding lactose or
                     isopropyl-beta-D-thiogalactopyranoside (IPTG)."
     primer_bind     5712..5734
                     /label=M13/pUC Reverse
                     /note="In lacZ gene"
     primer_bind     5731..5747
                     /label=M13 rev
                     /note="common sequencing primer, one of multiple similar
                     variants"
     primer_bind     5731..5747
                     /label=M13 Reverse
                     /note="In lacZ gene. Also called M13-rev"
     repeat_region   5773..5835
                     /label=piggyBac right (3') inverted repeat
                     /note="piggyBac transposon-specific inverted terminal
                     repeat sequence (ITR)"
     polyA_signal    6011..6092
                     /label=SV40 poly(A) signal
                     /note="SV40 polyadenylation signal"
     CDS             complement(6209..6607)
                     /codon_start=1
                     /gene="Aspergillus terreus BSD"
                     /product="blasticidin S deaminase"
                     /label=BSD
                     /note="confers resistance to blasticidin"
                     /translation="MAKPLSQEESTLIERATATINSIPISEDYSVASAALSSDGRIFTG
                     VNVYHFTGGPCAELVVLGTAAAAAAGNLTCIVAIGNENRGILSPCGRCRQVLLDLHPGI
                     KAIVKDSDGQPTAVGIRELLPSGYVWEG"
     CDS             complement(6608..6664)
                     /codon_start=1
                     /product="2A peptide from porcine teschovirus-1
                     polyprotein"
                     /label=P2A
                     /note="Eukaryotic ribosomes fail to insert a peptide bond
                     between the Gly and Pro residues, yielding separate
                     polypeptides."
                     /translation="ATNFSLLKQAGDVEENPGP"
     CDS             complement(6674..7417)
                     /codon_start=1
                     /product="modified rtTA protein that binds tightly to
                     promoters containing the tet operator in the presence of
                     doxycycline"
                     /label=Tet-On(R) 3G
                     /translation="MSRLDKSKVINSALELLNGVGIEGLTTRKLAQKLGVEQPTLYWHV
                     KNKRALLDALPIEMLDRHHTHSCPLEGESWQDFLRNNAKSYRCALLSHRDGAKVHLGTR
                     PTEKQYETLENQLAFLCQQGFSLENALYALSAVGHFTLGCVLEEQEHQVAKEERETPTT
                     DSMPPLLKQAIELFDRQGAEPAFLFGLELIICGLEKQLKCESGGPTDALDDFDLDMLPA
                     DALDDFDLDMLPADALDDFDLDMLPG"
     CDS             complement(7418..7441)
                     /codon_start=1
                     /product="FLAG(R) epitope tag, followed by an enterokinase
                     cleavage site"
                     /label=FLAG
                     /translation="DYKDDDDK"
     regulatory      7441..7450
                     /regulatory_class="other"
                     /note="vertebrate consensus sequence for strong initiation
                     of translation (Kozak, 1987)"
     promoter        complement(7470..7681)
                     /label=EF-1-alpha core promoter
                     /note="core promoter for human elongation factor
                     EF-1-alpha"
ORIGIN
        1 atcacctcga gtttactccc tatcagtgat agagaacgta tgaagagttt actccctatc
       61 agtgatagag aacgtatgca gactttactc cctatcagtg atagagaacg tataaggagt
      121 ttactcccta tcagtgatag agaacgtatg accagtttac tccctatcag tgatagagaa
      181 cgtatctaca gtttactccc tatcagtgat agagaacgta tatccagttt actccctatc
      241 agtgatagag aacgtataag ctttgcttat gtaaaccagg gcgcctataa aagagtgctg
      301 attttttgag taaacttcaa ttccacaaca cttttgtctt ataccaactt tccgtaccac
      361 ttcctaccct cgtaaaggta ccgccaccat gagcgataac ggcccccaaa accaacggaa
      421 tgcccctcgg ataacatttg gtggccctag tgattccaca ggaagtaacc aaaacggaga
      481 acggtctgga gcccgctcta aacagaggcg accacaggga ttgccaaata acacagcgtc
      541 atggtttaca gccctgactc aacatggaaa ggaggacttg aaatttccac gaggacaggg
      601 tgtaccaata aacacaaaca gtagtccaga cgatcagatc gggtattata gaagggccac
      661 gagacgcatc agaggtggag atggtaaaat gaaagatctc agtccgcgct ggtactttta
      721 ttatttggga accggcccag aagcgggcct cccatatgga gccaataagg acgggattat
      781 atgggtggct acagagggag ccctcaatac gccaaaagat cacatcggaa caagaaaccc
      841 tgctaataat gccgcaatcg tgctgcagtt gcctcagggg acgacgcttc ctaaaggctt
      901 ttacgcagaa ggatcacgcg gcggcagcca agcatcctca aggtctagtt ccagaagtcg
      961 aaacagctcc agaaactcca caccagggtc cagtaggggc acaagtccgg cgcggatggc
     1021 gggcaacggc ggagacgccg cactcgctct gttgctcctg gaccggctca accaacttga
     1081 atccaagatg agtggtaagg gacagcagca acaaggtcaa accgtaacca agaaaagcgc
     1141 tgcagaagct tctaaaaaac ctcgacaaaa acggaccgct acgaaggcat ataacgttac
     1201 tcaagccttc gggagacgag ggccggagca aacccagggg aattttggag atcaggagct
     1261 catccggcaa gggacagatt acaaacattg gcctcaaatc gctcagttcg cgccgtccgc
     1321 aagtgctttt ttcggaatgt ctcgcatcgg tatggaagta acaccatccg ggacatggct
     1381 cacttatacc ggcgccatca agctggacga caaagatcca aatttcaaag atcaggtgat
     1441 tctcttgaat aaacacatag acgcgtataa gacgtttcca cccaccgaac ccaagaagga
     1501 caaaaagaaa aaagctgatg aaacacaagc gttgccccag cgacagaaga agcagcaaac
     1561 cgtcaccctc ctgccagccg ctgatctcga tgacttctcc aagcaacttc aacagtccat
     1621 gagctcagcc gattctactc aggcgctcga aggcggcggg ggagctagcg gcagcggcgc
     1681 cactaacttc tccctgttga aacaagcagg ggatgtcgaa gagaatcccg ggccaatgga
     1741 ctacaaggac gacgatgaca aggtgagcaa gggcgaggag gataacatgg ccatcatcaa
     1801 ggagttcatg cgcttcaagg tgcacatgga gggctccgtg aacggccacg agttcgagat
     1861 cgagggcgag ggcgagggcc gcccctacga gggcacccag accgccaagc tgaaggtgac
     1921 caagggtggc cccctgccct tcgcctggga catcctgtcc cctcagttca tgtacggctc
     1981 caaggcctac gtgaagcacc ccgccgacat ccccgactac ttgaagctgt ccttccccga
     2041 gggcttcaag tgggagcgcg tgatgaactt cgaggacggc ggcgtggtga ccgtgaccca
     2101 ggactcctcc ctgcaggacg gcgagttcat ctacaaggtg aagctgcgcg gcaccaactt
     2161 cccctccgac ggccccgtaa tgcagaagaa gaccatgggc tgggaggcct cctccgagcg
     2221 gatgtacccc gaggacggcg ccctgaaggg cgagatcaag cagaggctga agctgaagga
     2281 cggcggccac tacgacgctg aggtcaagac cacctacaag gccaagaagc ccgtgcagct
     2341 gcccggcgcc tacaacgtca acatcaagtt ggacatcacc tcccacaacg aggactacac
     2401 catcgtggaa cagtacgaac gcgccgaggg ccgccactcc accggcggca tggacgagct
     2461 gtacaagtaa gaattccgat catattcaat aacccactag tagaccacct cccctgcgag
     2521 ctaagctgga cagccaatga cgggtaagag agtgacattt ttcactaacc taagacagga
     2581 gggccgtcag agctactgcc taatccaaag acgggtaaaa gtgataaaaa tgtatcactc
     2641 caacctaaga caggcgcagc ttccgaggga tttgagatcc agacatgata agatacattg
     2701 atgagtttgg acaaaccaaa actagaatgc agtgaaaaaa atgccttatt tgtgaaattt
     2761 gtgatgctat tgccttattt gtaaccatta taagctgcaa taaacaagtt tgatatctat
     2821 aacaagaaaa tatatatata ataagttatc acgtaagtag aacatgaaat aacaatataa
     2881 ttatcgtatg agttaaatct taaaagtcac gtaaaagata atcatgcgtc attttgactc
     2941 acgcggtcgt tatagttcaa aatcagtgac acttaccgca ttgacaagca cgcctcacgg
     3001 gagctccaag cggcgactga gatgtcctaa atgcacagcg acggattcgc gctatttaga
     3061 aagagagagc aatatttcaa gaatgcatgc gtcaatttta cgcagactat ctttctaggg
     3121 ttaagaattc actggccgtc gttttacaac gtcgtgactg ggaaaaccct ggcgttaccc
     3181 aacttaatcg ccttgcagca catccccctt tcgccagctg gcgtaatagc gaagaggccc
     3241 gcaccgatcg cccttcccaa cagttgcgca gcctgaatgg cgaatggcgc ctgatgcggt
     3301 attttctcct tacgcatctg tgcggtattt cacaccgcat atggtgcact ctcagtacaa
     3361 tctgctctga tgccgcatag ttaagccagc cccgacaccc gccaacaccc gctgacgcgc
     3421 cctgacgggc ttgtctgctc ccggcatccg cttacagaca agctgtgacc gtctccggga
     3481 gctgcatgtg tcagaggttt tcaccgtcat caccgaaacg cgcgagacga aagggcctcg
     3541 tgatacgcct atttttatag gttaatgtca tgataataat ggtttcttag acgtcaggtg
     3601 gcacttttcg gggaaatgtg cgcggaaccc ctatttgttt atttttctaa atacattcaa
     3661 atatgtatcc gctcatgaga caataaccct gataaatgct tcaataatat tgaaaaagga
     3721 agagtatgag tattcaacat ttccgtgtcg cccttattcc cttttttgcg gcattttgcc
     3781 ttcctgtttt tgctcaccca gaaacgctgg tgaaagtaaa agatgctgaa gatcagttgg
     3841 gtgcacgagt gggttacatc gaactggatc tcaacagcgg taagatcctt gagagttttc
     3901 gccccgaaga acgttttcca atgatgagca cttttaaagt tctgctatgt ggcgcggtat
     3961 tatcccgtat tgacgccggg caagagcaac tcggtcgccg catacactat tctcagaatg
     4021 acttggttga gtactcacca gtcacagaaa agcatcttac ggatggcatg acagtaagag
     4081 aattatgcag tgctgccata accatgagtg ataacactgc ggccaactta cttctgacaa
     4141 cgatcggagg accgaaggag ctaaccgctt ttttgcacaa catgggggat catgtaactc
     4201 gccttgatcg ttgggaaccg gagctgaatg aagccatacc aaacgacgag cgtgacacca
     4261 cgatgcctgt agcaatggca acaacgttgc gcaaactatt aactggcgaa ctacttactc
     4321 tagcttcccg gcaacaatta atagactgga tggaggcgga taaagttgca ggaccacttc
     4381 tgcgctcggc ccttccggct ggctggttta ttgctgataa atctggagcc ggtgagcgtg
     4441 ggtctcgcgg tatcattgca gcactggggc cagatggtaa gccctcccgt atcgtagtta
     4501 tctacacgac ggggagtcag gcaactatgg atgaacgaaa tagacagatc gctgagatag
     4561 gtgcctcact gattaagcat tggtaactgt cagaccaagt ttactcatat atactttaga
     4621 ttgatttaaa acttcatttt taatttaaaa ggatctaggt gaagatcctt tttgataatc
     4681 tcatgaccaa aatcccttaa cgtgagtttt cgttccactg agcgtcagac cccgtagaaa
     4741 agatcaaagg atcttcttga gatccttttt ttctgcgcgt aatctgctgc ttgcaaacaa
     4801 aaaaaccacc gctaccagcg gtggtttgtt tgccggatca agagctacca actctttttc
     4861 cgaaggtaac tggcttcagc agagcgcaga taccaaatac tgttcttcta gtgtagccgt
     4921 agttaggcca ccacttcaag aactctgtag caccgcctac atacctcgct ctgctaatcc
     4981 tgttaccagt ggctgctgcc agtggcgata agtcgtgtct taccgggttg gactcaagac
     5041 gatagttacc ggataaggcg cagcggtcgg gctgaacggg gggttcgtgc acacagccca
     5101 gcttggagcg aacgacctac accgaactga gatacctaca gcgtgagcta tgagaaagcg
     5161 ccacgcttcc cgaagggaga aaggcggaca ggtatccggt aagcggcagg gtcggaacag
     5221 gagagcgcac gagggagctt ccagggggaa acgcctggta tctttatagt cctgtcgggt
     5281 ttcgccacct ctgacttgag cgtcgatttt tgtgatgctc gtcagggggg cggagcctat
     5341 ggaaaaacgc cagcaacgcg gcctttttac ggttcctggc cttttgctgg ccttttgctc
     5401 acatgttctt tcctgcgtta tcccctgatt ctgtggataa ccgtattacc gcctttgagt
     5461 gagctgatac cgctcgccgc agccgaacga ccgagcgcag cgagtcagtg agcgaggaag
     5521 cggaagagcg cccaatacgc aaaccgcctc tccccgcgcg ttggccgatt cattaatgca
     5581 gctggcacga caggtttccc gactggaaag cgggcagtga gcgcaacgca attaatgtga
     5641 gttagctcac tcattaggca ccccaggctt tacactttat gcttccggct cgtatgttgt
     5701 gtggaattgt gagcggataa caatttcaca caggaaacag ctatgaccat gattacgcca
     5761 aggtcgactt aaccctagaa agataatcat attgtgacgt acgttaaaga taatcatgcg
     5821 taaaattgac gcatgtgttt tatcggtctg tatatcgagg tttatttatt aatttgaata
     5881 gatattaagt tttattatat ttacacttac atactaataa taaattcaac aaacaattta
     5941 tttatgttta tttatttatt aaaaaaaaac aaaaactcaa aatttcttct ataaagtaac
     6001 aaaactttta gcagtgaaaa aaatgcttta tttgtgaaat ttgtgatgct attgctttat
     6061 ttgtaaccat tataagctgc aataaacaag ttaacaacaa caattgcatt cattttatgt
     6121 ttcaggttca gggggaggtg tgggaggttt tttaaagcaa gtaaaacctc tacaaatgtg
     6181 gtatggctga ttatgatcct ctggagattt agccctccca cacataacca gagggcagca
     6241 attcacgaat cccaactgcc gtcggctgtc catcactgtc cttcactatg gctttgatcc
     6301 caggatgcag atcgagaagc acctgtcggc accgtccgca ggggctcaag atgcccctgt
     6361 tctcatttcc gatcgcgacg atacaagtca ggttgccagc tgccgcagca gcagcagtgc
     6421 ccagcaccac gagttctgca caaggtcccc cagtaaaatg atatacattg acaccagtga
     6481 agatgcggcc gtcgctagag agagctgcgc tggcgacgct gtagtcttca gagatgggga
     6541 tgctgttgat tgtagccgtt gctctttcaa tgagggtgga ttcttcttga gacaaaggct
     6601 tggccatggg gccggggttc tcctccacgt cgccggcctg cttcagcagg ctgaagttgg
     6661 tggcgccgct gcccccgggg agcatgtcaa ggtcaaaatc gtcaagagcg tcagcaggca
     6721 gcatatcaag gtcaaagtcg tcaagggcat cggctgggag catgtctaag tcaaaatcgt
     6781 caagggcgtc ggtcggcccg ccgctttcgc actttagctg tttctccagg ccacatatga
     6841 ttagttccag gccgaaaagg aaggcaggtt cggctccctg ccggtcgaac agctcaattg
     6901 cttgtttcag aagtgggggc atagaatcgg tggtaggtgt ctctctttcc tcttttgcta
     6961 cttgatgctc ctgttcctcc aatacgcagc ccagtgtaaa gtggcccacg gcggacagag
     7021 cgtacagtgc gttctccagg gagaagcctt gctgacacag gaacgcgagc tgattttcca
     7081 gggtttcgta ctgtttctct gttgggcggg tgccgagatg cactttagcc ccgtcgcgat
     7141 gtgagaggag agcacagcgg tatgacttgg cgttgttccg cagaaagtct tgccatgact
     7201 cgccttccag ggggcaggag tgggtatgat gcctgtccag catctcgatt ggcagggcat
     7261 cgagcagggc ccgcttgttc ttcacgtgcc agtacagggt aggctgctca actcccagct
     7321 tttgagcgag tttccttgtc gtcaggcctt cgataccgac tccattgagt aattccagag
     7381 cagagtttat gactttgctc ttgtccagtc tagacatctt atcgtcatcg tctttgtaat
     7441 ccatggtggc ggatcccgcg tcacgacacc tgtgttctgg cggcaaaccc gttgcgaaaa
     7501 agaacgttca cggcgactac tgcacttata tacggttctc ccccaccctc gggaaaaagg
     7561 cggagccagt acacgacatc actttcccag tttaccccgc gccaccttct ctaggcaccg
     7621 gttcaattgc cgacccctcc ccccaacttc tcggggactg tgggcgatgt gcgctctgcc
     7681 cactgacggg caccggagcc actcgagtgg aatt
//
