[The description below was written by a language model from this plasmid's Addgene catalogue record and the feature table of its GenBank file.]
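Description:
XLone-BSD SARS-CoV2 N P2A mCherry is a 7.7 kb all-in-one piggyBac transposon plasmid for doxycycline-inducible expression of the SARS-CoV-2 nucleocapsid (N) protein in mammalian cells, built on the XLone-GFP backbone. It is propagated in E. coli through a high-copy ColE1/pUC-type origin with ampicillin resistance (bla). Both of these lie outside the piggyBac inverted terminal repeats. When a piggyBac transposase is supplied in trans, only the mammalian cassettes between the repeats should integrate into the host genome.

The transposable segment carries two divergently oriented units. In one, a TRE3GS promoter with seven tet operator sites, a third-generation Tet-responsive promoter modified to remove binding sites for endogenous transcription factors, drives the roughly 1.3 kb N coding sequence. The feature table does not annotate this insert, but it occupies the gap between the promoter and the downstream P2A. The insert is followed by the P2A peptide, a FLAG epitope, mammalian codon-optimized mCherry and an SV40 polyadenylation signal. Although the catalogue lists mCherry as a C-terminal tag, ribosomal skipping at P2A should release N and FLAG-mCherry as separate polypeptides, so red fluorescence reports induction rather than marking the location of N. In the opposite orientation, an EF-1α core promoter constitutively expresses a FLAG-tagged Tet-On 3G transactivator linked by a second P2A to blasticidin S deaminase, ending in another SV40 poly(A). This unit provides both the doxycycline-responsive activator and blasticidin selection of stable integrants.

Because everything is on one plasmid, stable lines can be made in which the level and timing of N and mCherry expression are set by doxycycline. This matches the stated purpose of tunable and temporal expression control.
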