Addgene plasmid #154398: XLone-BSD SARS-CoV2 N P2A mCherry
Purpose: PiggybacTransposon-based tunable and temporal expression control of SARS-CoV2 N and mCherry
Depositing lab: Xiaoping Bao. Depositing organization: Purdue University.
Backbone
  Vector backbone: XLone-GFP Addgene #96930
  Backbone manufacturer: Xiaojun Lian Lab
  Backbone size w/o insert (bp): 5599
  Total vector size (bp): 7714
  Vector type: Mammalian Expression ; Piggybac
  Selectable markers: Blasticidin
Growth in bacteria
  Bacterial resistance: Ampicillin, 100 μg/mL
  Growth temperature: 37°C
  Growth strain: DH5alpha
  Copy number: High Copy
Gene/Insert
  Gene/Insert name: SARS-CoV2 N Protein (alt name: Nucleocapsid)
  Species: SARS-CoV2
  Insert size (bp): 1275
  Entrez Gene: N (a.k.a. GU280_gp10)
  Promoter: TRE3G
  Tag / fusion protein: mCherry (C terminal on insert)
  Cloning method: Restriction Enzyme; 5′ cloning site KpnI (not destroyed); 3′ cloning site NheI or SpeI (not destroyed)
  Sequencing primers: 5′ gcgcctataaaagagtgctga; 3′ M13 FWD
Resource information
  A portion of this plasmid was derived from a plasmid made by: SARS-CoV-2-N was PCR amplified from Addgene plasmid #141391, gift from Dr. Nevan Krogan lab.
Terms and licenses: Academic/Nonprofit Terms; Industry Terms: Not Available to Industry
How to cite: XLone-BSD SARS-CoV2 N P2A mCherry was a gift from Xiaoping Bao (Addgene plasmid # 154398 ; http://n2t.net/addgene:154398 ; RRID:Addgene_154398)
